>Addgene plasmid #223811 | pcDNA3.1-Flag-Jarid2-polyA | addgene full sequence | sequence record 446287 | Addgene NGS Result
GACGGATCGGGAGATCTCCCGATCCCCTATGGTGCACTCTCAGTACAATCTGCTCTGATGCCGCATAGTT
AAGCCAGTATCTGCTCCCTGCTTGTGTGTTGGAGGTCGCTGAGTAGTGCGCGAGCAAAATTTAAGCTACA
ACAAGGCAAGGCTTGACCGACAATTGCATGAAGAATCTGCTTAGGGTTAGGCGTTTTGCGCTGCTTCGCG
ATGTACGGGCCAGATATACGCGTTGACATTGATTATTGACTAGTTATTAATAGTAATCAATTACGGGGTC
ATTAGTTCATAGCCCATATATGGAGTTCCGCGTTACATAACTTACGGTAAATGGCCCGCCTGGCTGACCG
CCCAACGACCCCCGCCCATTGACGTCAATAATGACGTATGTTCCCATAGTAACGCCAATAGGGACTTTCC
ATTGACGTCAATGGGTGGAGTATTTACGGTAAACTGCCCACTTGGCAGTACATCAAGTGTATCATATGCC
AAGTACGCCCCCTATTGACGTCAATGACGGTAAATGGCCCGCCTGGCATTATGCCCAGTACATGACCTTA
TGGGACTTTCCTACTTGGCAGTACATCTACGTATTAGTCATCGCTATTACCATGGTGATGCGGTTTTGGC
AGTACATCAATGGGCGTGGATAGCGGTTTGACTCACGGGGATTTCCAAGTCTCCACCCCATTGACGTCAA
TGGGAGTTTGTTTTGGCACCAAAATCAACGGGACTTTCCAAAATGTCGTAACAACTCCGCCCCATTGACG
CAAATGGGCGGTAGGCGTGTACGGTGGGAGGTCTATATAAGCAGAGCTCTCTGGCTAACTAGAGAACCCA
CTGCTTACTGGCTTATCGAAATTAATACGACTCACTATAGGGAGACCCAAGCTGGCTAGTTAAGCTTATG
GACTACAAAGACGATGACGACAAGGGATCGAGCAAGGAAAGACCCAAGAGGAATATCATTCAGAAGAAAT
ACGATGACAGCGATGGGATCCCGTGGTCAGAAGAGAGAGTTGTACGAAAAGTCCTGTATTTGTCCCTAAA
GGAATTCAAGAATGCACAGAAAAGGCAGCATGGGGAAGGCCTTGCCGGGAGCCTGAAGGCGGTAAATGGG
CTTCTTGGTAATGCCCAGGCTAAGGCACTAGGACCAGCCTCAGAGCAGTCAGAGAACGAGAAGGATGATG
CCTCCCAAGTGTCCTCTACTAGCAACGATGTTAGTTCTTCAGATTTTGAAGAAGGGCCGTCGAGGAAAAG
GCCCAGGCTGCAAGCACAAAGGAAGTTTGCTCAATCTCAGCCGAATAGTCCCAGCACAACTCCAGTGAAG
ATAGTGGAGCCTTTGCTACCCCCGCCAGCTACTCAAATTTCTGACCTCTCTAAAAGGAAGCCTAAGACAG
AAGACTTTCTTACCTTTCTCTGCCTTCGAGGTTCTCCTGCGCTGCCCAACAGTATGGTATATTTTGGAAG
CTCTCAGGATGAGGAGGATGTCGAAGAGGAAGATGATGAGACGGAAGATGTCAAAGCAACCACCAACAAT
GCTTCATCTTCGTGCCAGTCAACCCCCAGGAAAGGAAAAACCCATAAGCATGTACACAACGGGCACGTTT
TCAATGGCTCCAGTAGGTCAGCACGGGAGAAAGAGCCTGCTCACAAACACAGAAGCAAAGAGGCCACTCC
GGGGAAGGAGAAGCACAGCGAGCCCAGGGCAGACAGCCGGAGAGAACAGGCTTCAGGGGCTCAGCCCACG
GCCGCCTCGGCTGCGGCTTCCTCTGCCAAGGGACTTGCTGCCAACCACCAACCTCCCCCTTCGCATCGGT
CTGCTCAGGACTTACGGAAACAGGTGTCTAAGGTAAATGGAGTCACTCGAATGTCATCTCTGGGTGCAGG
TACAAACAGTGCCAAAAAGATCCGAGAAGTCAGACCTTCACCATCCAAAACTGTGAAGTACACTGCCACA
GTGACCAAGGGGACTGTCACATACACCAAAGCCAAGAGAGAACTGGTCAAGGAAACCAAACCCAACCACC
ACAAACCCAGTTCAGCTGTCAACCACACAATCTCAGGGAAAACTGAAAGTAGCAATGCAAAAACCCGCAA
ACAGGTGCTATCCCTTGGGGGGGCGTCCAAGTCCACCGGGCCTGCTGCCAGTGGCCTCAAGGCCAGCAGC
AGGTTGAACCCAAAGTCATGCACTAAGGAGGTGGGGGGGCGGCAGCTGAGGGAGGGGCTGCGGAATTCCA
AAAGGAGACTGGAAGAGGCACAGCAAGTGGACAAGCCGCAGTCACCCCCCAAGAAGATGAAGGGGGTGGC
AGGCAATGCTGAAGCCCCTGGCAAAAAGGCCTCAGCGGCTTCAGGAGAAAAGTCTCTGCTGAATGGACAC
GTGAAGAAGGAAGTGCCCGAGCGAAGTTTGGAAAGGAATCGGCCAAAGCGGGCCGCGGCTGGCAAGAATA
TGCTGGGCAAACAAGCACATGGCAAGACAGAGGGCACCCCCTGTGAAAATCGTTCTACCTCGCAACCCGA
GTCCTCGCACAAGCCGCATGACCCACAGGGCAAGCCAGAGAAGGGGAGCGGCAAGTCTGGGTGGGCAGCG
ATGGACGAGATCCCTGTCCTCAGGCCCTCCGCCAAGGAGTTCCACGACCCGCTCATCTACATCGAGTCAG
TACGTGCTCAGGTGGAGAAGTACGGGATGTGTCGCGTGATTCCCCCTCCAGACTGGCGGCCAGAGTGCAA
GCTCAACGATGAGATGCGCTTTGTCACGCAGATCCAGCACATCCATAAGCTGGGCCGGCGCTGGGGCCCC
AACGTGCAGCGGCTAGCCTGCATAAAGAAGCACCTCAGATCTCAGGGCATCACCATGGATGAGCTCCCCC
TCATAGGAGGCTGTGAGCTCGACCTGGCCTGCTTTTTCCGGCTGATTAATGAGATGGGCGGCATGCAGCA
AGTGACTGACCTCAAAAAATGGAACAAACTAGCAGACATGCTGCGCATTCCCAAAACTGCCCAGGACCGG
CTGGCCAAGCTGCAGGAGGCCTACTGCCAGTACCTGCTTTCCTATGACTCCCTGTCCCCCGAGGAGCACC
GACGGCTGGAGAAGGAGGTGCTGATGGAGAAGGAGATCCTGGAAAAGCGCAAAGGGCCATTAGAGGGGCA
CACGGAGAGCGACCACCACAAGTTCCACTCCCTGCCCCGCTTTGAGCCCAAGAATGGGCTCGTCCACGGT
GTCACACCTAGGAATGGATTCCGTAGCAAGCTCAAGGAGGTGGGCCGGGCCCCACTGAAGACGGGCCGGC
GGCGGCTGTTCGCTCAGGAAAAAGAAGTGGTCAAAGAGGAGGAAGAAGACAAAGGTGTCCTCAATGACTT
CCACAAGTGCATCTATAAGGGAAGATCTGTTTCTCTAACAACTTTTTATCGAACAGCAAGAAACATCATG
AACATGTGTTTCAGCAAGGAGCCCGCACCAGCAGAGATTGAGCAAGAGTACTGGAGGTTAGTGGAAGAGA
AGGACTGTCATGTGGCAGTTCACTGCGGAAAGGTGGACACTAATACCCATGGCAGCGGGTTCCCGGTGGG
AAAATCAGAACCCTTTTCAAGGCATGGATGGAACCTCACTGTCCTCCCAAATAACACAGGGTCCATCCTG
CGTCACCTTGGTGCTGTGCCTGGAGTGACTATTCCCTGGCTAAATATTGGCATGGTCTTTTCTACCTCAT
GCTGGTCTCGAGACCAAAATCACCTTCCATATATTGACTACTTACACACTGGTGCTGACTGCATTTGGTA
TTGCATTCCTGCTGAGGAGGAGAACAAGCTGGAGGACGTAGTCCACACTCTGCTGCAGGGCAATGGTACC
CCAGGGCTGCAGATGCTGGAGAGCAATGTAATGATCTCCCCAGAGGTGCTGTGCAAGAAGGGGATCAAGG
TCCACAGGACTGTACAGCAGAGTGGGCAGTTTGTCGTCTGCTTCCCGGGATCCTTTGTGTCCAAAGTATG
TTGTGGCTACAACGTCTCAGAGACAGTGCACTTTGCTACCACCCAGTGGACAAGCATGGGCTTCGAGACT
GCCAAGGAGATGAAGCGCCGCCATATAGCTAAGCCATTCTCCATGGAGAAGTTGCTCTACCAGATTGCAC
AAGCAGAAGCAAAAAAGGAAAATGGTCCCACCCTCAGTACCATCTCAGCCCTTCTGGATGAGCTCAGGGA
TACAGAGCTGCGGCAGCGCAGGCTGTTGTTCGAGGCTGGCCTTCACTCTTCTGCACGCTATGGCAGCCAC
GACGGCAACAGCACAGTGGCGGATGGGAAGAAAAAGCCTCGAAAGTGGCTACAGCTGGAAACTTCAGAAA
GGAGGTGCCAGATCTGCCAGCACTTGTGCTACCTGTCCATGGTGGTACAGGAGAATGAGAATGTCGTGTT
CTGCCTGGAGTGTGCACTGCGCCATGTGGAGAAGCAGAAGTCTTGCCGTGGGCTGAAGCTGATGTACCGC
TACGATGAGGAGCAGATCATCAGTTTGGTCAACCAGATATGTGGCAAAGTGTCTGGCAAACACGGTGGCA
TCGAGAACTGTCTCAACAAACCCACACCAAAAAGAGGTCCCCGCAAGAGAGCGACCGTGGATGTGCCGCC
ATCTCGGCTCCCATCCTCATGAAATTCTGCAGATATCCATCACACTGGCGGCCGCTCGACTATGGGCACC
AAAGAACCTGTAAACGTTATCTTTTTAAATTGAATGTGCACAAATAAAAGTTTGGAAAAGAAAAAAAAAA
AAAAAAAAAAAAAAAAAAAAAAAAAAAAAAAAAAAAAAAAAAAAAAAAAAAAAAAAAAAAAAAAAAAAAA
AAATACGCATCATACGCTGTGGCGTACCTCGAGTCTAGAGGGCCCTTCGAACAAAAACTCATCTCAGAAG
AGGATCTGAATATGCATACCGGTCATCATCACCATCACCATTGAGTTTAAACCCGCTGATCAGCCTCGAC
TGTGCCTTCTAGTTGCCAGCCATCTGTTGTTTGCCCCTCCCCCGTGCCTTCCTTGACCCTGGAAGGTGCC
ACTCCCACTGTCCTTTCCTAATAAAATGAGGAAATTGCATCGCATTGTCTGAGTAGGTGTCATTCTATTC
TGGGGGGTGGGGTGGGGCAGGACAGCAAGGGGGAGGATTGGGAAGACAATAGCAGGCATGCTGGGGATGC
GGTGGGCTCTATGGCTTCTGAGGCGGAAAGAACCAGCTGGGGCTCTAGGGGGTATCCCC
[124 nt withheld, positions 5240-5363]
C
[91 nt withheld, positions 5365-5455]
A
[49 nt withheld, positions 5457-5505]
CCTTTGACGTTGGAGTCCACGTTCTTT
[37 nt withheld, positions 5533-5569]
ACCCTATCTCGGTCTATTCTTTTGATTTATAAGGGATTTTGCCGATTTCGGCCTATTGGTTAAAAAATGA
GCTGATTTAACAAAAATTTAACGCGAATTAATTCTGTGGAATGTGTGTCAGTTAGGGTGTGGAAAGTCCC
CAGGCTCCCCAGCAGGCAGAAGTATGCAAAGCATGCATCTCAATTAGTCAGCAACCAGGTGTGGAAAGTC
CCCAGGCTCCCCAGCAGGCAGAAGTATGCAAAGCATGCATCTCAATTAGTCAGCAACCATAGTCCCGCCC
CTAACTCCGCCCATCCCGCCCCTAACTCCGCCCAGTTCCGCCCATTCTCCGCCCCATGGCTGACTAATTT
TTTTTATTTATGCAGAGGCCGAGGCCGCCTCTGCCTCTGAGCTATTCCAGAAGTAGTGAGGAGGCTTTTT
TGGAGGCCTAGGCTTTTGCAAAAAGCTCCCGGGAGCTTGTATATCCATTTTCGGATCTGATCAAGAGACA
GGATGAGGATCGTTTCGCATGATTGAACAAGATGGATTGCACGCAGGTTCTCCGGCCGCTTGGGTGGAGA
GGCTATTCGGCTATGACTGGGCACAACAGACAATCGGCTGCTCTGATGCCGCCGTGTTCCGGCTGTCAGC
GCAGGGGCGCCCGGTTCTTTTTGTCAAGACCGACCTGTCCGGTGCCCTGAATGAACTGCAGGACGAGGCA
GCGCGGCTATCGTGGCTGGCCACGACGGGCGTTCCTTGCGCAGCTGTGCTCGACGTTGTCACTGAAGCGG
GAAGGGACTGGCTGCTATTGGGCGAAGTGCCGGGGCAGGATCTCCTGTCATCTCACCTTGCTCCTGCCGA
GAAAGTATCCATCATGGCTGATGCAATGCGGCGGCTGCATACGCTTGATCCGGCTACCTGCCCATTCGAC
CACCAAGCGAAACATCGCATCGAGCGAGCACGTACTCGGATGGAAGCCGGTCTTGTCGATCAGGATGATC
TGGACGAAGAGCATCAGGGGCTCGCGCCAGCCGAACTGTTCGCCAGGCTCAAGGCGCGCATGCCCGACGG
CGAGGATCTCGTCGTGACCCATGGCGATGCCTGCTTGCCGAATATCATGGTGGAAAATGGCCGCTTTTCT
GGATTCATCGACTGTGGCCGGCTGGGTGTGGCGGACCGCTATCAGGACATAGCGTTGGCTACCCGTGATA
TTGCTGAAGAGCTTGGCGGCGAATGGGCTGACCGCTTCCTCGTGCTTTACGGTATCGCCGCTCCCGATTC
GCAGCGCATCGCCTTCTATCGCCTTCTTGACGAGTTCTTCTGAGCGGGACTCTGGGGTTCGCGAAATGAC
CGACCAAGCGACGCCCAACCTGCCATCACGAGATTTCGATTCCACCGCCGCCTTCTATGAAAGGTTGGGC
TTCGGAATCGTTTTCCGGGACGCCGGCTGGATGATCCTCCAGCGCGGGGATCTCATGCTGGAGTTCTTCG
CCCACCCCAACTTGTTTATTGCAGCTTATAATGGTTACAAATAAAGCAATAGCATCACAAATTTCACAAA
TAAAGCATTTTTTTCACTGCATTCTAGTTGTGGTTTGTCCAAACTCATCAATGTATCTTATCATGTCTGT
ATACCGTCGACCTCTAGCTAGAGCTTGGCGTAATCATGGTCATAGCTGTTTCCTGTGTGAAATTGTTATC
CGCTCACAATTCCACACAACATACGAGCCGGAAGCATAAAGTGTAAAGCCTGGGGTGCCTAATGAGTGAG
CTAACTCACATTAATTGCGTTGCGCTCACTGCCCGCTTTCCAGTCGGGAAACCTGTCGTGCCAGCTGCAT
TAATGAATCGGCCAACGCGCGGGGAGAGGCGGTTTGCGTATTGGGCGCTCTTCCGCTTCCTCGCTCACTG
ACTCGCTGCGCTCGGTCGTTCGGCTGCGGCGAGCGGTATCAGCTCACTCAAAGGCGGTAATACGGTTATC
CACAGAATCAGGGGATAACGCAGGAAAGAACATGTGAGCAAAAGGCCAGCAAAAGGCCAGGAACCGTAAA
AAGGCCGCGTTGCTGGCGTTTTTCCATAGGCTCCGCCCCCCTGACGAGCATCACAAAAATCGACGCTCAA
GTCAGAGGTGGCGAAACCCGACAGGACTATAAAGATACCAGGCGTTTCCCCCTGGAAGCTCCCTCGTGCG
CTCTCCTGTTCCGACCCTGCCGCTTACCGGATACCTGTCCGCCTTTCTCCCTTCGGGAAGCGTGGCGCTT
TCTCATAGCTCACGCTGTAGGTATCTCAGTTCGGTGTAGGTCGTTCGCTCCAAGCTGGGCTGTGTGCACG
AACCCCCCGTTCAGCCCGACCGCTGCGCCTTATCCGGTAACTATCGTCTTGAGTCCAACCCGGTAAGACA
CGACTTATCGCCACTGGCAGCAGCCACTGGTAACAGGATTAGCAGAGCGAGGTATGTAGGCGGTGCTACA
GAGTTCTTGAAGTGGTGGCCTAACTACGGCTACACTAGAAGAACAGTATTTGGTATCTGCGCTCTGCTGA
AGCCAGTTACCTTCGGAAAAAGAGTTGGTAGCTCTTGATCCGGCAAACAAACCACCGCTGGTAGCGGTGG
TTTTTTTGTTTGCAAGCAGCAGATTACGCGCAGAAAAAAAGGATCTCAAGAAGATCCTTTGATCTTTTCT
ACGGGGTCTGACGCTCAGTGGAACGAAAACTCACGTTAAGGGATTTTGGTCATGAGATTATCAAAAAGGA
TCTTCACCTAGATCCTTTTAAATTAAAAATGAAGTTTTAAATCAATCTAAAGTATATATGAGTAAACTTG
GTCTGACAGTTACCAATGCTTAATCAGTGAGGCACCTATCTCAGCGATCTGTCTATTTCGTTCATCCATA
GTTGCCTGACTCCCCGTCGTGTAGATAACTACGATACGGGAGGGCTTACCATCTGGCCCCAGTGCTGCAA
TGATACCGCGAGACCCACGCTCACCGGCTCCAGATTTATCAGCAATAAACCAGCCAGCCGGAAGGGCCGA
GCGCAGAAGTGGTCCTGCAACTTTATCCGCCTCCATCCAGTCTATTAATTGTTGCCGGGAAGCTAGAGTA
AGTAGTTCGCCAGTTAATAGTTTGCGCAACGTTGTTGCCATTGCTACAGGCATCGTGGTGTCACGCTCGT
CGTTTGGTATGGCTTCATTCAGCTCCGGTTCCCAACGATCAAGGCGAGTTACATGATCCCCCATGTTGTG
CAAAAAAGCGGTTAGCTCCTTCGGTCCTCCGATCGTTGTCAGAAGTAAGTTGGCCGCAGTGTTATCACTC
ATGGTTATGGCAGCACTGCATAATTCTCTTACTGTCATGCCATCCGTAAGATGCTTTTCTGTGACTGGTG
AGTACTCAACCAAGTCATTCTGAGAATAGTGTATGCGGCGACCGAGTTGCTCTTGCCCGGCGTCAATACG
GGATAATACCGCGCCACATAGCAGAACTTTAAAAGTGCTCATCATTGGAAAACGTTCTTCGGGGCGAAAA
CTCTCAAGGATCTTACCGCTGTTGAGATCCAGTTCGATGTAACCCACTCGTGCACCCAACTGATCTTCAG
CATCTTTTACTTTCACCAGCGTTTCTGGGTGAGCAAAAACAGGAAGGCAAAATGCCGCAAAAAAGGGAAT
AAGGGCGACACGGAAATGTTGAATACTCATACTCTTCCTTTTTCAATATTATTGAAGCATTTATCAGGGT
TATTGTCTCATGAGCGGATACATATTTGAATGTATTTAGAAAAATAAACAAATAGGGGTTCCGCGCACAT
TTCCCCGAAAAGTGCCACCTGACGTC
Features (pLannotate 1.2.2; 22 found; start..end, strand, type, name):
     28..80      -  misc_feature   bom (fragment): basis of mobility region from pBR322
    235..614     +  enhancer       CMV enhancer: human cytomegalovirus immediate early enhancer
    615..818     +  promoter       CMV promoter: human cytomegalovirus (CMV) immediate early promoter
    814..847     +  LTR            5' LTR (truncated) (fragment): truncated 5' long terminal repeat (LTR) from HIV-1
    863..881     +  promoter       T7 promoter: promoter for bacteriophage T7 RNA polymerase
    910..930     +  CDS            3xFLAG (fragment): three tandem FLAG® epitope tags
    941..4639    +  CDS            Jarid2: JARD2_MOUSE - Also known as Jmj. Experimental evidence at protein level: Swiss-Prot protein existence level 1. Regulator of histone methyltransferase complexes that plays an essential role in embryonic development, including heart and liver development, neural tube fusion process and hematopoiesis (PubMed:10807864, PubMed:12852854, PubMed:12890668, PubMed:15542826, PubMed:15870077, PubMed:19010785, PubMed:20064375, PubMed:20064376, PubMed:20075857). Acts as an accessory subunit for the core PRC2 (Polycomb repressive complex 2) complex, which mediates histone H3K27 (H3K27me3) trimethylation on
   4735..4756    +  promoter       TEF1 promoter (fragment): S. cerevisiae TEF1; promoter for EF-1α
   4970..5194    +  polyA_signal   bGH poly(A) signal: bovine growth hormone polyadenylation signal
   5198..5219    +  promoter       SV40 promoter (fragment): SV40 enhancer and early promoter
   5240..5668    +  rep_origin     f1 ori (sequence partly withheld): f1 bacteriophage origin of replication; arrow indicates direction of (+) strand synthesis
   5682..6011    +  promoter       SV40 promoter: SV40 enhancer and early promoter
   6078..6869    +  CDS            neo: KKA2_KLEPN - Also known as kan, nptII. Experimental evidence at protein level: Swiss-Prot protein existence level 1. Resistance to kanamycin, neomycin, paromomycin, ribostamycin, butirosin and gentamicin B. From Klebsiella pneumoniae.
   6895..7053    +  CDS            ble (fragment): BLE_KLEPN - Experimental evidence at protein level: Swiss-Prot protein existence level 1. Binding protein with a strong affinity to the bleomycin family of antibiotics. Binds to CL990; an antimitotic-antibiotic compound. From Klebsiella pneumoniae.
   7048..7169    +  polyA_signal   SV40 poly(A) signal: SV40 polyadenylation signal
   7242..7258    -  protein_bind   lac operator: The lac repressor binds to the lac operator to inhibit transcription in E. coli. This inhibition can be relieved by adding lactose or isopropyl-β-D-thiogalactopyranoside (IPTG). lac repressor encoded by lacI
   7266..7296    -  promoter       lac promoter: promoter for the E. coli lac operon
   7311..7332    -  protein_bind   CAP binding site: CAP binding activates transcription in the presence of cAMP. E. coli catabolite activator protein
   7345..7437    -  CDS            lacI (fragment): lac repressor; lacI; The lac repressor binds to the lac operator to inhibit transcription in E. coli. This inhibition can be relieved by adding lactose or isopropyl-β-D-thiogalactopyranoside (IPTG).
   7620..8208    -  rep_origin     ori: high-copy-number ColE1/pMB1/pBR322/pUC origin of replication
   8379..9239    -  CDS            AmpR: β-lactamase; bla; confers resistance to ampicillin, carbenicillin, and related antibiotics
   9240..9344    -  promoter       AmpR promoter: bla
