[The description below was written by a language model from this plasmid's Addgene catalogue record and pLannotate feature annotations shown in this document.]
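Description:
pcDNA3.1-Flag-Jarid2-polyA is a 9.4 kb plasmid built on a pcDNA3.1-polyA backbone and listed as both a mammalian expression vector and an in vitro transcription template. It is maintained in E. coli through a high-copy ColE1/pUC-type origin and selected with ampicillin via the AmpR (β-lactamase) cassette. An f1 phage origin is also present. As in standard pcDNA3.1 vectors, an SV40 early promoter drives a neomycin/kanamycin phosphotransferase gene followed by an SV40 polyadenylation signal, which would allow G418 selection in mammalian cells.

The payload is the mouse Jarid2 (Jmj, jumonji) coding sequence, about 3.7 kb, carrying an N-terminal Flag tag. The annotation software labels this tag as a short fragment of 3xFLAG, consistent with a single epitope. Jarid2 is an accessory subunit of Polycomb repressive complex 2, which deposits H3K27 methylation. The open reading frame sits downstream of the CMV immediate-early enhancer and promoter and a T7 promoter, so it can be expressed by transfection or transcribed in vitro with T7 RNA polymerase. The stated purpose is the latter: producing Flag-Jarid2 mRNA with a poly(A) tail. The backbone name implies a template-encoded poly(A) tract, which is not annotated as a feature but would presumably lie in the region between the end of the insert and the bGH polyadenylation signal. Several small hits in the table (HIV-1 LTR, TEF1 promoter, ble and lacI fragments) are probably incidental matches rather than functional parts. The associated publication concerns H3K27 methylation dynamics in early mouse embryos, suggesting the mRNA was made for expression in that system, though the record does not describe how it was delivered.
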