Addgene plasmid #223811: pcDNA3.1-Flag-Jarid2-polyA
Purpose: IVT of Flag-Jarid2 mRNA with polyA tail, by the T7 promoter.
Depositing lab: Azusa Inoue. Depositing organization: RIKEN Center for Integrative Medical Sciences. Publication: H3K27 dimethylation dynamics reveal stepwise establishment of facultative heterochromatin in early mouse embryos. Matsuwaka M, Kumon M, Inoue A. Nat Cell Biol. 2025 Jan;27(1):28-38. doi: 10.1038/s41556-024-01553-1. Epub 2024 Oct 31. PubMed 39482357.
Backbone
  Vector backbone: pcDNA3.1-polyA
  Vector type: Mammalian Expression ; In vitro transcription
Growth in bacteria
  Bacterial resistance: Ampicillin, 100 μg/mL
  Growth temperature: 37°C
  Growth strain: DH5alpha
  Copy number: High Copy
Gene/Insert
  Gene/Insert name: Jarid2
  Species: M. musculus (mouse)
  Entrez Gene: Jarid2 (a.k.a. Jmj, jumonji)
  Promoter: CMV, T7
  Tag / fusion protein: Flag (N terminal on insert)
  Cloning method: Ligation Independent Cloning
  Sequencing primers: 5′ CACTGCTTACTGGCTTATCG
Terms and licenses: Academic/Nonprofit Terms; Industry Terms: Not Available to Industry
How to cite: pcDNA3.1-Flag-Jarid2-polyA was a gift from Azusa Inoue (Addgene plasmid # 223811 ; http://n2t.net/addgene:223811 ; RRID:Addgene_223811)
